>Addgene plasmid #136008 | pCI-neo-His-MS2BP-G3BP1-WT | depositor full sequence | sequence record 263066 | pCI-neo-His-MS2BP-G3BP1-WT sequence 5757 bps
TAGTTATTAATAGTAATCAATTACGGGGTCATTAGTTCATAGCCCATATATGGAGTTCCGCGTTACATAA
CTTACGGTAAATGGCCCGCCTGGCTGACCGCCCAACGACCCCCGCCCATTGACGTCAATAATGACGTATG
TTCCCATAGTAACGCCAATAGGGACTTTCCATTGACGTCAATGGGTGGAGTATTTACGGTAAACTGCCCA
CTTGGCAGTACATCAAGTGTATCATATGCCAAGTACGCCCCCTATTGACGTCAATGACGGTAAATGGCCC
GCCTGGCATTATGCCCAGTACATGACCTTATGGGACTTTCCTACTTGGCAGTACATCTACGTATTAGTCA
TCGCTATTACCATGGTGATGCGGTTTTGGCAGTACATCAATGGGCGTGGATAGCGGTTTGACTCACGGGG
ATTTCCAAGTCTCCACCCCATTGACGTCAATGGGAGTTTGTTTTGGCACCAAAATCAACGGGACTTTCCA
AAATGTCGTAACAACTCCGCCCCATTGACGCAAATGGGCGGTAGGCGTGTACGGTGGGAGGTCTATATAA
GCAGAGCTGGTTTAGTGAACCGTCAGATCCGCTAGCGCTACCGGTCATCATCACCATCACCATGCTAGCG
CTTCTAACTTTACTCAGTTCGTTCTCGTCGACAATGGCGGAACTGGCGACGTGACTGTCGCCCCAAGCAA
CTTCGCTAACGGGATCGCTGAATGGATCAGCTCTAACTCGCGTTCACAGGCTTACAAAGTAACCTGTAGC
GTTCGTCAGAGCTCTGCGCAGAATCGCAAATACACCATCAAAGTCGAGGTACCTAAAGGCGCCTGGCGTT
CGTACTTAAATATGGAACTAACCATTCCAATTTTCGCCACGAATTCCGACTGCGAGCTTATTGTTAAGGC
AATGCAAGGTCTCCTAAAAGATGGAAACCCGATTCCCTCAGCAATCGCAGCAAACTCCGGCAGCTACAGA
TCTATGGTGATGGAGAAGCCTAGTCCCCTGCTGGTCGGGCGGGAATTTGTGAGACAGTATTACACACTGC
TGAACCAGGCCCCAGACATGCTGCATAGATTTTATGGAAAGAACTCTTCTTATGTCCATGGGGGATTGGA
TTCAAATGGAAAGCCAGCAGATGCAGTCTACGGACAGAAAGAAATCCACAGGAAAGTGATGTCACAAAAC
TTCACCAACTGCCACACCAAGATTCGCCATGTTGATGCTCATGCCACGCTAAATGATGGTGTGGTAGTCC
AGGTGATGGGGCTTCTCTCTAACAACAACCAGGCTTTGAGGAGATTCATGCAAACGTTTGTCCTTGCTCC
TGAGGGGTCTGTTGCAAATAAATTCTATGTTCACAATGATATCTTCAGATACCAAGATGAGGTCTTTGGT
GGGTTTGTCACTGAGCCTCAGGAGGAGTCTGAAGAAGAAGTAGAGGAACCTGAAGAAAGACAGCAAACAC
CTGAGGTGGTACCTGATGATTCTGGAACTTTCTATGATCAGGCAGTTGTCAGTAATGACATGGAAGAACA
TTTAGAGGAGCCTGTTGCTGAACCAGAGCCTGATCCTGAACCAGAACCAGAACAAGAACCTGTATCTGAA
ATCCAAGAGGAAAAGCCTGAGCCAGTATTAGAAGAAACTGCCCCTGAGGATGCTCAGAAGAGTTCTTCTC
CAGCACCTGCAGACATAGCTCAGACAGTACAGGAAGACTTGAGGACATTTTCTTGGGCATCTGTGACCAG
TAAGAATCTTCCACCCAGTGGAGCTGTTCCAGTTACTGGGATACCACCTCATGTTGTTAAAGTACCAGCT
TCACAGCCCCGTCCAGAGTCTAAGCCTGAATCTCAGATTCCACCACAAAGACCTCAGCGGGATCAAAGAG
TGCGAGAACAACGAATAAATATTCCTCCCCAAAGGGGACCCAGACCAATCCGTGAGGCTGGTGAGCAAGG
TGACATTGAACCCCGAAGAATGGTGAGACACCCTGACAGTCACCAACTCTTCATTGGCAACCTGCCTCAT
GAAGTGGACAAATCAGAGCTTAAAGATTTCTTTCAAAGTTATGGAAACGTGGTGGAGTTGCGCATTAACA
GTGGTGGGAAATTACCCAATTTTGGTTTTGTTGTGTTTGATGATTCTGAGCCTGTTCAGAAAGTCCTTAG
CAACAGGCCCATCATGTTCAGAGGTGAGGTCCGTCTGAATGTCGAAGAGAAGAAGACTCGAGCTGCCAGG
GAAGGCGACCGACGAGATAATCGCCTTCGGGGACCTGGAGGCCCTCGAGGTGGGCTGGGTGGTGGAATGA
GAGGCCCTCCCCGTGGAGGCATGGTGCAGAAACCAGGATTTGGAGTGGGAAGGGGGCTTGCGCCACGGCA
GTGAGAATTCTGCAGTCGACGGTACCGCGGGCCCGGGATCCACCGGATCTAGATAACTGATCATAATCAG
CCATACCACATTTGTAGAGGTTTTACTTGCTTTAAAAAACCTCCCACACCTCCCCCTGAACCTGAAACAT
AAAATGAATGCAATTGTTGTTGTTAACTTGTTTATTGCAGCTTATAATGGTTACAAATAAAGCAATAGCA
TCACAAATTTCACAAATAAAGCATTTTTTTCACTGCATTCTAGTTGTGGTTTGTCCAAACTCATCAATGT
ATCTTAACGCGTAAATTGTAAGCGTTAATATTTTGTTAAAATTCGCGTTAAATTTTTGTTAAATCAGCTC
ATTTTTTAACCAATAGGCCGAAATCGGCAAAATCCCTTATAAATCAAAAGAATAGACCGAGATAGGGT
[37 nt withheld, positions 2799-2835]
AAAGAACGTGGACTCCAACGTCAAAGG
[49 nt withheld, positions 2863-2911]
T
[91 nt withheld, positions 2913-3003]
G
[124 nt withheld, positions 3005-3128]
CAGGTGGCACTTTTCGGGGAAATGTGCGCGGAACCCCTATTTGTTTATTTTTCTAAATACATTCAAATAT
GTATCCGCTCATGAGACAATAACCCTGATAAATGCTTCAATAATATTGAAAAAGGAAGAGTCCTGAGGCG
GAAAGAACCAGCTGTGGAATGTGTGTCAGTTAGGGTGTGGAAAGTCCCCAGGCTCCCCAGCAGGCAGAAG
TATGCAAAGCATGCATCTCAATTAGTCAGCAACCAGGTGTGGAAAGTCCCCAGGCTCCCCAGCAGGCAGA
AGTATGCAAAGCATGCATCTCAATTAGTCAGCAACCATAGTCCCGCCCCTAACTCCGCCCATCCCGCCCC
TAACTCCGCCCAGTTCCGCCCATTCTCCGCCCCATGGCTGACTAATTTTTTTTATTTATGCAGAGGCCGA
GGCCGCCTCGGCCTCTGAGCTATTCCAGAAGTAGTGAGGAGGCTTTTTTGGAGGCCTAGGCTTTTGCAAA
GATCGATCAAGAGACAGGATGAGGATCGTTTCGCATGATTGAACAAGATGGATTGCACGCAGGTTCTCCG
GCCGCTTGGGTGGAGAGGCTATTCGGCTATGACTGGGCACAACAGACAATCGGCTGCTCTGATGCCGCCG
TGTTCCGGCTGTCAGCGCAGGGGCGCCCGGTTCTTTTTGTCAAGACCGACCTGTCCGGTGCCCTGAATGA
ACTGCAAGACGAGGCAGCGCGGCTATCGTGGCTGGCCACGACGGGCGTTCCTTGCGCAGCTGTGCTCGAC
GTTGTCACTGAAGCGGGAAGGGACTGGCTGCTATTGGGCGAAGTGCCGGGGCAGGATCTCCTGTCATCTC
ACCTTGCTCCTGCCGAGAAAGTATCCATCATGGCTGATGCAATGCGGCGGCTGCATACGCTTGATCCGGC
TACCTGCCCATTCGACCACCAAGCGAAACATCGCATCGAGCGAGCACGTACTCGGATGGAAGCCGGTCTT
GTCGATCAGGATGATCTGGACGAAGAGCATCAGGGGCTCGCGCCAGCCGAACTGTTCGCCAGGCTCAAGG
CGAGCATGCCCGACGGCGAGGATCTCGTCGTGACCCATGGCGATGCCTGCTTGCCGAATATCATGGTGGA
AAATGGCCGCTTTTCTGGATTCATCGACTGTGGCCGGCTGGGTGTGGCGGACCGCTATCAGGACATAGCG
TTGGCTACCCGTGATATTGCTGAAGAGCTTGGCGGCGAATGGGCTGACCGCTTCCTCGTGCTTTACGGTA
TCGCCGCTCCCGATTCGCAGCGCATCGCCTTCTATCGCCTTCTTGACGAGTTCTTCTGAGCGGGACTCTG
GGGTTCGAAATGACCGACCAAGCGACGCCCAACCTGCCATCACGAGATTTCGATTCCACCGCCGCCTTCT
ATGAAAGGTTGGGCTTCGGAATCGTTTTCCGGGACGCCGGCTGGATGATCCTCCAGCGCGGGGATCTCAT
GCTGGAGTTCTTCGCCCACCCTAGGGGGAGGCTAACTGAAACACGGAAGGAGACAATACCGGAAGGAACC
CGCGCTATGACGGCAATAAAAAGACAGAATAAAACGCACGGTGTTGGGTCGTTTGTTCATAAACGCGGGG
TTCGGTCCCAGGGCTGGCACTCTGTCGATACCCCACCGAGACCCCATTGGGGCCAATACGCCCGCGTTTC
TTCCTTTTCCCCACCCCACCCCCCAAGTTCGGGTGAAGGCCCAGGGCTCGCAGCCAACGTCGGGGCGGCA
GGCCCTGCCATAGCCTCAGGTTACTCATATATACTTTAGATTGATTTAAAACTTCATTTTTAATTTAAAA
GGATCTAGGTGAAGATCCTTTTTGATAATCTCATGACCAAAATCCCTTAACGTGAGTTTTCGTTCCACTG
AGCGTCAGACCCCGTAGAAAAGATCAAAGGATCTTCTTGAGATCCTTTTTTTCTGCGCGTAATCTGCTGC
TTGCAAACAAAAAAACCACCGCTACCAGCGGTGGTTTGTTTGCCGGATCAAGAGCTACCAACTCTTTTTC
CGAAGGTAACTGGCTTCAGCAGAGCGCAGATACCAAATACTGTCCTTCTAGTGTAGCCGTAGTTAGGCCA
CCACTTCAAGAACTCTGTAGCACCGCCTACATACCTCGCTCTGCTAATCCTGTTACCAGTGGCTGCTGCC
AGTGGCGATAAGTCGTGTCTTACCGGGTTGGACTCAAGACGATAGTTACCGGATAAGGCGCAGCGGTCGG
GCTGAACGGGGGGTTCGTGCACACAGCCCAGCTTGGAGCGAACGACCTACACCGAACTGAGATACCTACA
GCGTGAGCTATGAGAAAGCGCCACGCTTCCCGAAGGGAGAAAGGCGGACAGGTATCCGGTAAGCGGCAGG
GTCGGAACAGGAGAGCGCACGAGGGAGCTTCCAGGGGGAAACGCCTGGTATCTTTATAGTCCTGTCGGGT
TTCGCCACCTCTGACTTGAGCGTCGATTTTTGTGATGCTCGTCAGGGGGGCGGAGCCTATGGAAAAACGC
CAGCAACGCGGCCTTTTTACGGTTCCTGGCCTTTTGCTGGCCTTTTGCTCACATGTTCTTTCCTGCGTTA
TCCCCTGATTCTGTGGATAACCGTATTACCGCCATGCAT
Features (pLannotate 1.2.2; 15 found; start..end, strand, type, name):
     61..364     +  enhancer       CMV enhancer: human cytomegalovirus immediate early enhancer
    365..568     +  promoter       CMV promoter: human cytomegalovirus (CMV) immediate early promoter
    630..977     +  CDS            CAPSD_BPMS2 (fragment): Experimental evidence at protein level: Swiss-Prot protein existence level 1. Acts as a translational repressor of viral replicase synthesis late in infection. This latter function is the result of capsid protein interaction with an RNA hairpin which contains the replicase ribosome-binding site. From Escherichia phage MS2 (Bacteriophage MS2).
    984..2381    +  CDS            G3BP1: G3BP1_HUMAN - Also known as G3BP. Experimental evidence at protein level: Swiss-Prot protein existence level 1. ATP- and magnesium-dependent helicase that plays an essential role in innate immunity (PubMed:30510222). Participates in the DNA- triggered cGAS/STING pathway by promoting the DNA binding and activation of CGAS. Enhances also DDX58-induced type I interferon production probably by helping DDX58 at sensing pathogenic RNA (PubMed:30804210). In addition, plays an essential role in stress granule formation (PubMed:12642610, PubMed:20180778, PubMed:23279204). Unwinds preferentially partial
   2385..2421    +  misc_feature   MCS (fragment): multiple cloning site
   2438..2522    +  CDS            large T antigen (fragment): large T antigen from SV40 (simian virus 40)
   2545..2666    +  polyA_signal   SV40 poly(A) signal: SV40 polyadenylation signal
   2700..3128    -  rep_origin     f1 ori (sequence partly withheld): f1 bacteriophage origin of replication; arrow indicates direction of (+) strand synthesis
   3155..3259    +  promoter       AmpR promoter: bla
   3261..3618    +  promoter       SV40 promoter: SV40 enhancer and early promoter
   3653..4447    +  CDS            NeoR/KanR: aminoglycoside phosphotransferase from Tn5; aph(3')-II (or nptII); confers resistance to neomycin, kanamycin, and G418 (Geneticin®)
   4468..4620    +  CDS            ble (fragment): BLE_KLEPN - Experimental evidence at protein level: Swiss-Prot protein existence level 1. Binding protein with a strong affinity to the bleomycin family of antibiotics. Binds to CL990; an antimitotic-antibiotic compound. From Klebsiella pneumoniae.
   4679..4726    +  polyA_signal   HSV TK poly(A) signal: herpes simplex virus thymidine kinase polyadenylation signal (Cole and Stacy, 1985)
   4817..4833    -  polyA_signal   bGH poly(A) signal (fragment): bovine growth hormone polyadenylation signal
   5055..5643    +  rep_origin     ori: high-copy-number ColE1/pMB1/pBR322/pUC origin of replication
