>Addgene plasmid #136008 | pCI-neo-His-MS2BP-G3BP1-WT | addgene full sequence | sequence record 270949 | Addgene NGS Result
AGTTATTAATAGTAATCAATTACGGGGTCATTAGTTCATAGCCCATATATGGAGTTCCGCGTTACATAAC
TTACGGTAAATGGCCCGCCTGGCTGACCGCCCAACGACCCCCGCCCATTGACGTCAATAATGACGTATGT
TCCCATAGTAACGCCAATAGGGACTTTCCATTGACGTCAATGGGTGGAGTATTTACGGTAAACTGCCCAC
TTGGCAGTACATCAAGTGTATCATATGCCAAGTACGCCCCCTATTGACGTCAATGACGGTAAATGGCCCG
CCTGGCATTATGCCCAGTACATGACCTTATGGGACTTTCCTACTTGGCAGTACATCTACGTATTAGTCAT
CGCTATTACCATGGTGATGCGGTTTTGGCAGTACATCAATGGGCGTGGATAGCGGTTTGACTCACGGGGA
TTTCCAAGTCTCCACCCCATTGACGTCAATGGGAGTTTGTTTTGGCACCAAAATCAACGGGACTTTCCAA
AATGTCGTAACAACTCCGCCCCATTGACGCAAATGGGCGGTAGGCGTGTACGGTGGGAGGTCTATATAAG
CAGAGCTGGTTTAGTGAACCGTCAGATCCGCTAGCGCTACCGGTCATCATCACCATCACCATGCTAGCGC
TTCTAACTTTACTCAGTTCGTTCTCGTCGACAATGGCGGAACTGGCGACGTGACTGTCGCCCCAAGCAAC
TTCGCTAACGGGATCGCTGAATGGATCAGCTCTAACTCGCGTTCACAGGCTTACAAAGTAACCTGTAGCG
TTCGTCAGAGCTCTGCGCAGAATCGCAAATACACCATCAAAGTCGAGGTACCTAAAGGCGCCTGGCGTTC
GTACTTAAATATGGAACTAACCATTCCAATTTTCGCCACGAATTCCGACTGCGAGCTTATTGTTAAGGCA
ATGCAAGGTCTCCTAAAAGATGGAAACCCGATTCCCTCAGCAATCGCAGCAAACTCCGGCAGCTACAGAT
CTATGGTGATGGAGAAGCCTAGTCCCCTGCTGGTCGGGCGGGAATTTGTGAGACAGTATTACACACTGCT
GAACCAGGCCCCAGACATGCTGCATAGATTTTATGGAAAGAACTCTTCTTATGTCCATGGGGGATTGGAT
TCAAATGGAAAGCCAGCAGATGCAGTCTACGGACAGAAAGAAATCCACAGGAAAGTGATGTCACAAAACT
TCACCAACTGCCACACCAAGATTCGCCATGTTGATGCTCATGCCACGCTAAATGATGGTGTGGTAGTCCA
GGTGATGGGGCTTCTCTCTAACAACAACCAGGCTTTGAGGAGATTCATGCAAACGTTTGTCCTTGCTCCT
GAGGGGTCTGTTGCAAATAAATTCTATGTTCACAATGATATCTTCAGATACCAAGATGAGGTCTTTGGTG
GGTTTGTCACTGAGCCTCAGGAGGAGTCTGAAGAAGAAGTAGAGGAACCTGAAGAAAGACAGCAAACACC
TGAGGTGGTACCTGATGATTCTGGAACTTTCTATGATCAGGCAGTTGTCAGTAATGACATGGAAGAACAT
TTAGAGGAGCCTGTTGCTGAACCAGAGCCTGATCCTGAACCAGAACCAGAACAAGAACCTGTATCTGAAA
TCCAAGAGGAAAAGCCTGAGCCAGTATTAGAAGAAACTGCCCCTGAGGATGCTCAGAAGAGTTCTTCTCC
AGCACCTGCAGACATAGCTCAGACAGTACAGGAAGACTTGAGGACATTTTCTTGGGCATCTGTGACCAGT
AAGAATCTTCCACCCAGTGGAGCTGTTCCAGTTACTGGGATACCACCTCATGTTGTTAAAGTACCAGCTT
CACAGCCCCGTCCAGAGTCTAAGCCTGAATCTCAGATTCCACCACAAAGACCTCAGCGGGATCAAAGAGT
GCGAGAACAACGAATAAATATTCCTCCCCAAAGGGGACCCAGACCAATCCGTGAGGCTGGTGAGCAAGGT
GACATTGAACCCCGAAGAATGGTGAGACACCCTGACAGTCACCAACTCTTCATTGGCAACCTGCCTCATG
AAGTGGACAAATCAGAGCTTAAAGATTTCTTTCAAAGTTATGGAAACGTGGTGGAGTTGCGCATTAACAG
TGGTGGGAAATTACCCAATTTTGGTTTTGTTGTGTTTGATGATTCTGAGCCTGTTCAGAAAGTCCTTAGC
AACAGACCCATCATGTTCAGAGGTGAGGTCCGTCTGAATGTCGAAGAGAAGAAGACTCGAGCTGCCAGGG
AAGGCGACCGACGAGATAATCGCCTTCGGGGACCTGGAGGCCCTCGAGGTGGGCTGGGTGGTGGAATGAG
AGGCCCTCCCCGTGGAGGCATGGTGCAGAAACCAGGATTTGGAGTGGGAAGGGGGCTTGCGCCACGGCAG
GGAATTCTGCAGTCGACGGTACCGCGGGCCCGGGATCCACCGGATCTAGATAACTGATCATAATCAGCCA
TACCACATTTGTAGAGGTTTTACTTGCTTTAAAAAACCTCCCACACCTCCCCCTGAACCTGAAACATAAA
ATGAATGCAATTGTTGTTGTTAACTTGTTTATTGCAGCTTATAATGGTTACAAATAAAGCAATAGCATCA
CAAATTTCACAAATAAAGCATTTTTTTCACTGCATTCTAGTTGTGGTTTGTCCAAACTCATCAATGTATC
TTAACGCGTAAATTGTAAGCGTTAATATTTTGTTAAAATTCGCGTTAAATTTTTGTTAAATCAGCTCATT
TTTTAACCAATAGGCCGAAATCGGCAAAATCCCTTATAAATCAAAAGAATAGACCGAGATAGGGT
[37 nt withheld, positions 2796-2832]
AAAGAACGTGGACTCCAACGTCAAAGG
[49 nt withheld, positions 2860-2908]
T
[91 nt withheld, positions 2910-3000]
G
[124 nt withheld, positions 3002-3125]
CAGGTGGCACTTTTCGGGGAAATGTGCGCGGAACCCCTATTTGTTTATTTTTCTAAATACATTCAAATAT
GTATCCGCTCATGAGACAATAACCCTGATAAATGCTTCAATAATATTGAAAAAGGAAGAGTCCTGAGGCG
GAAAGAACCAGCTGTGGAATGTGTGTCAGTTAGGGTGTGGAAAGTCCCCAGGCTCCCCAGCAGGCAGAAG
TATGCAAAGCATGCATCTCAATTAGTCAGCAACCAGGTGTGGAAAGTCCCCAGGCTCCCCAGCAGGCAGA
AGTATGCAAAGCATGCATCTCAATTAGTCAGCAACCATAGTCCCGCCCCTAACTCCGCCCATCCCGCCCC
TAACTCCGCCCAGTTCCGCCCATTCTCCGCCCCATGGCTGACTAATTTTTTTTATTTATGCAGAGGCCGA
GGCCGCCTCGGCCTCTGAGCTATTCCAGAAGTAGTGAGGAGGCTTTTTTGGAGGCCTAGGCTTTTGCAAA
GATCGATCAAGAGACAGGATGAGGATCGTTTCGCATGATTGAACAAGATGGATTGCACGCAGGTTCTCCG
GCCGCTTGGGTGGAGAGGCTATTCGGCTATGACTGGGCACAACAGACAATCGGCTGCTCTGATGCCGCCG
TGTTCCGGCTGTCAGCGCAGGGGCGCCCGGTTCTTTTTGTCAAGACCGACCTGTCCGGTGCCCTGAATGA
ACTGCAAGACGAGGCAGCGCGGCTATCGTGGCTGGCCACGACGGGCGTTCCTTGCGCAGCTGTGCTCGAC
GTTGTCACTGAAGCGGGAAGGGACTGGCTGCTATTGGGCGAAGTGCCGGGGCAGGATCTCCTGTCATCTC
ACCTTGCTCCTGCCGAGAAAGTATCCATCATGGCTGATGCAATGCGGCGGCTGCATACGCTTGATCCGGC
TACCTGCCCATTCGACCACCAAGCGAAACATCGCATCGAGCGAGCACGTACTCGGATGGAAGCCGGTCTT
GTCGATCAGGATGATCTGGACGAAGAGCATCAGGGGCTCGCGCCAGCCGAACTGTTCGCCAGGCTCAAGG
CGAGCATGCCCGACGGCGAGGATCTCGTCGTGACCCATGGCGATGCCTGCTTGCCGAATATCATGGTGGA
AAATGGCCGCTTTTCTGGATTCATCGACTGTGGCCGGCTGGGTGTGGCGGACCGCTATCAGGACATAGCG
TTGGCTACCCGTGATATTGCTGAAGAGCTTGGCGGCGAATGGGCTGACCGCTTCCTCGTGCTTTACGGTA
TCGCCGCTCCCGATTCGCAGCGCATCGCCTTCTATCGCCTTCTTGACGAGTTCTTCTGAGCGGGACTCTG
GGGTTCGAAATGACCGACCAAGCGACGCCCAACCTGCCATCACGAGATTTCGATTCCACCGCCGCCTTCT
ATGAAAGGTTGGGCTTCGGAATCGTTTTCCGGGACGCCGGCTGGATGATCCTCCAGCGCGGGGATCTCAT
GCTGGAGTTCTTCGCCCACCCTAGGGGGAGGCTAACTGAAACACGGAAGGAGACAATACCGGAAGGAACC
CGCGCTATGACGGCAATAAAAAGACAGAATAAAACGCACGGTGTTGGGTCGTTTGTTCATAAACGCGGGG
TTCGGTCCCAGGGCTGGCACTCTGTCGATACCCCACCGAGACCCCATTGGGGCCAATACGCCCGCGTTTC
TTCCTTTTCCCCACCCCACCCCCCAAGTTCGGGTGAAGGCCCAGGGCTCGCAGCCAACGTCGGGGCGGCA
GGCCCTGCCATAGCCTCAGGTTACTCATATATACTTTAGATTGATTTAAAACTTCATTTTTAATTTAAAA
GGATCTAGGTGAAGATCCTTTTTGATAATCTCATGACCAAAATCCCTTAACGTGAGTTTTCGTTCCACTG
AGCGTCAGACCCCGTAGAAAAGATCAAAGGATCTTCTTGAGATCCTTTTTTTCTGCGCGTAATCTGCTGC
TTGCAAACAAAAAAACCACCGCTACCAGCGGTGGTTTGTTTGCCGGATCAAGAGCTACCAACTCTTTTTC
CGAAGGTAACTGGCTTCAGCAGAGCGCAGATACCAAATACTGTTCTTCTAGTGTAGCCGTAGTTAGGCCA
CCACTTCAAGAACTCTGTAGCACCGCCTACATACCTCGCTCTGCTAATCCTGTTACCAGTGGCTGCTGCC
AGTGGCGATAAGTCGTGTCTTACCGGGTTGGACTCAAGACGATAGTTACCGGATAAGGCGCAGCGGTCGG
GCTGAACGGGGGGTTCGTGCACACAGCCCAGCTTGGAGCGAACGACCTACACCGAACTGAGATACCTACA
GCGTGAGCTATGAGAAAGCGCCACGCTTCCCGAAGGGAGAAAGGCGGACAGGTATCCGGTAAGCGGCAGG
GTCGGAACAGGAGAGCGCACGAGGGAGCTTCCAGGGGGAAACGCCTGGTATCTTTATAGTCCTGTCGGGT
TTCGCCACCTCTGACTTGAGCGTCGATTTTTGTGATGCTCGTCAGGGGGGCGGAGCCTATGGAAAAACGC
CAGCAACGCGGCCTTTTTACGGTTCCTGGCCTTTTGCTGGCCTTTTGCTCACATGTTCTTTCCTGCGTTA
TCCCCTGATTCTGTGGATAACCGTATTACCGCCATGCATT
Features (pLannotate 1.2.2; 15 found; start..end, strand, type, name):
     60..363     +  enhancer       CMV enhancer: human cytomegalovirus immediate early enhancer
    364..567     +  promoter       CMV promoter: human cytomegalovirus (CMV) immediate early promoter
    629..976     +  CDS            CAPSD_BPMS2 (fragment): Experimental evidence at protein level: Swiss-Prot protein existence level 1. Acts as a translational repressor of viral replicase synthesis late in infection. This latter function is the result of capsid protein interaction with an RNA hairpin which contains the replicase ribosome-binding site. From Escherichia phage MS2 (Bacteriophage MS2).
    983..2380    +  CDS            G3BP1: G3BP1_HUMAN - Also known as G3BP. Experimental evidence at protein level: Swiss-Prot protein existence level 1. ATP- and magnesium-dependent helicase that plays an essential role in innate immunity (PubMed:30510222). Participates in the DNA- triggered cGAS/STING pathway by promoting the DNA binding and activation of CGAS. Enhances also DDX58-induced type I interferon production probably by helping DDX58 at sensing pathogenic RNA (PubMed:30804210). In addition, plays an essential role in stress granule formation (PubMed:12642610, PubMed:20180778, PubMed:23279204). Unwinds preferentially partial
   2382..2418    +  misc_feature   MCS (fragment): multiple cloning site
   2435..2519    +  CDS            large T antigen (fragment): large T antigen from SV40 (simian virus 40)
   2542..2663    +  polyA_signal   SV40 poly(A) signal: SV40 polyadenylation signal
   2697..3125    -  rep_origin     f1 ori (sequence partly withheld): f1 bacteriophage origin of replication; arrow indicates direction of (+) strand synthesis
   3152..3256    +  promoter       AmpR promoter: bla
   3258..3615    +  promoter       SV40 promoter: SV40 enhancer and early promoter
   3650..4444    +  CDS            NeoR/KanR: aminoglycoside phosphotransferase from Tn5; aph(3')-II (or nptII); confers resistance to neomycin, kanamycin, and G418 (Geneticin®)
   4465..4617    +  CDS            ble (fragment): BLE_KLEPN - Experimental evidence at protein level: Swiss-Prot protein existence level 1. Binding protein with a strong affinity to the bleomycin family of antibiotics. Binds to CL990; an antimitotic-antibiotic compound. From Klebsiella pneumoniae.
   4676..4723    +  polyA_signal   HSV TK poly(A) signal: herpes simplex virus thymidine kinase polyadenylation signal (Cole and Stacy, 1985)
   4814..4830    -  polyA_signal   bGH poly(A) signal (fragment): bovine growth hormone polyadenylation signal
   5052..5640    +  rep_origin     ori: high-copy-number ColE1/pMB1/pBR322/pUC origin of replication
