[The description below was written by a language model from this plasmid's Addgene catalogue record and pLannotate feature annotations shown in this document.]
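Description:
pCI-neo-His-MS2BP-G3BP1-WT is a mammalian expression plasmid of about 5.76 kb that produces wild-type human G3BP1 fused at its N-terminus to the bacteriophage MS2 coat protein (MS2BP). The fusion is driven by the human cytomegalovirus immediate-early enhancer and promoter and terminated by an SV40 polyadenylation signal, with a remnant of the multiple cloning site just downstream of the G3BP1 coding sequence. The name also indicates a His tag, but neither feature table annotates one, so its presence and position cannot be confirmed from the record. The backbone is catalogued as pCI-neo. However, the annotated layout has no ampicillin resistance gene. Instead, a single Tn5 NeoR/KanR gene sits behind tandem bacterial (bla) and SV40 early promoters and is followed by an HSV TK poly(A) signal. This dual-promoter arrangement lets the one marker provide kanamycin selection in E. coli, consistent with the listed bacterial resistance, and G418 selection in mammalian cells. A high-copy ColE1/pUC-type origin supports propagation in bacteria, and an f1 origin is also present. The short ble, large T antigen and bGH poly(A) fragments appear to be backbone remnants rather than functional elements.

The construct is intended for MS2 tethering assays. The MS2 coat protein binds with high affinity to a specific RNA hairpin, so co-expressing the fusion with a reporter transcript carrying MS2 hairpins artificially recruits G3BP1 to that RNA. The effect of G3BP1 on the fate of the RNA can then be measured independently of its natural RNA recognition. The associated publication concerns structure-mediated RNA decay involving UPF1 and G3BP1. The depositor and repository-sequenced records differ by only two nucleotides in length and give identical annotations.
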