Addgene plasmid #136008: pCI-neo-His-MS2BP-G3BP1-WT
Purpose: WT G3BP1 inserted with MS2BP tagged on the N-terminus to use with the Tethering Assay (MS2)
Depositing lab: Anthony Leung. Depositing organization: Johns Hopkins School of Public Health. Publication: Structure-Mediated RNA Decay by UPF1 and G3BP1. Fischer JW, Busa VF, Shao Y, Leung AKL. Mol Cell. 2020 Apr 2;78(1):70-84.e6. doi: 10.1016/j.molcel.2020.01.021. Epub 2020 Feb 3. PubMed 32017897.
Backbone
  Vector backbone: pCI-neo
  Vector type: Mammalian Expression
Growth in bacteria
  Bacterial resistance: Kanamycin, 50 μg/mL
  Growth temperature: 37°C
  Growth strain: DH5alpha
  Copy number: Unknown
Gene/Insert
  Gene/Insert name: G3BP1
  Species: H. sapiens (human)
  Entrez Gene: G3BP1 (a.k.a. G3BP, HDH-VIII)
  Tag / fusion protein: MS2BP (N terminal on insert)
Terms and licenses: Academic/Nonprofit Terms; Industry Terms: Not Available to Industry
How to cite: pCI-neo-His-MS2BP-G3BP1-WT was a gift from Anthony Leung (Addgene plasmid # 136008 ; http://n2t.net/addgene:136008 ; RRID:Addgene_136008)
